>Addgene plasmid #67976 | pKLV2-U6gRNA5(BbsI)-PGKpuro2AmAG-W | depositor full sequence | sequence record 118693 | pKLV2-U6gRNA5(BbsI)-PGKpuro2AmAG-W sequence 8633 bps
CTAAATTGTAAGCGTTAATATTTTGTTAAAATTCGCGTTAAATTTTTGTTAAATCAGCTCATTTTTTAAC
CAATAGGCCGAAATCGGCAAAATCCCTTATAAATCAAAAGAATAGACCGAGATAGGGT
[37 nt withheld, positions 129-165]
AAAGAACGTGGACTCCAACGTCAAAGG
[49 nt withheld, positions 193-241]
T
[91 nt withheld, positions 243-333]
G
[124 nt withheld, positions 335-458]
CCCATTCGCCATTCAGGCTGCGCAACTGTTGGGAAGGGCGATCGGTGCGGGCCTCTTCGCTATTACGCCA
GCTGGCGAAAGGGGGATGTGCTGCAAGGCGATTAAGTTGGGTAACGCCAGGGTTTTCCCAGTCACGACGT
TGTAAAACGACGGCCAGTGAGCGCGCGTAATACGACTCACTATAGGGCGAATTGACTAGTACATAACTTA
CGGTAAATGGCCCGCCTGGCTGACCGCCCAACGACCCCCGCCCATTGACGTCAATAATGACGTATGTTCC
CATAGTAACGCCAATAGGGACTTTCCATTGACGTCAATGGGTGGAGTATTTACGGTAAACTGCCCACTTG
GCAGTACATCAAGTGTATCATATGCCAAGTACGCCCCCTATTGACGTCAATGACGGTAAATGGCCCGCCT
GGCATTATGCCCAGTACATGACCTTATGGGACTTTCCTACTTGGCAGTACATCTACGTATTAGTCATCGC
TATTACCATGGTGATGCGGTTTTGGCAGTACATCAATGGGCGTGGATAGCGGTTTGACTCACGGGGATTT
CCAAGTCTCCACCCCATTGACGTCAATGGGAGTTTGTTTTGGCACCAAAATCAACGGGACTTTCCAAAAT
GTCGTAACAACTCCGCCCCATTGACGCAAATGGGCGGTAGGCGTGTACGGTGGGAGGTCTATATAAGCAG
CGCGTTTTGCCTGTACTGGGTCTCTCTGGTTAGACCAGATCTGAGCCTGGGAGCTCTCTGGCTAACTAGG
GAACCCACTGCTTAAGCCTCAATAAAGCTTGCCTTGAGTGCTTCAAGTAGTGTGTGCCCGTCTGTTGTGT
GACTCTGGTAACTAGAGATCCCTCAGACCCTTTTAGTCAGTGTGGAAAATCTCTAGCAGTGGCGCCCGAA
CAGGGACTTGAAAGCGAAAGGGAAACCAGAGGAGCTCTCTCGACGCAGGACTCGGCTTGCTGAAGCGCGC
ACGGCAAGAGGCGAGGGGCGGCGACTGGTGAGTACGCCAAAAATTTTGACTAGCGGAGGCTAGAAGGAGA
GAGATGGGTGCGAGAGCGTCAGTATTAAGCGGGGGAGAATTAGATCGCGATGGGAAAAAATTCGGTTAAG
GCCAGGGGGAAAGAAAAAATATAAATTAAAACATATAGTATGGGCAAGCAGGGAGCTAGAACGATTCGCA
GTTAATCCTGGCCTGTTAGAAACATCAGAAGGCTGTAGACAAATACTGGGACAGCTACAACCATCCCTTC
AGACAGGATCAGAAGAACTTAGATCATTATATAATACAGTAGCAACCCTCTATTGTGTGCATCAAAGGAT
AGAGATAAAAGACACCAAGGAAGCTTTAGACAAGATAGAGGAAGAGCAAAACAAAAGTAAGACCACCGCA
CAGCAAGCGGCCGGCCGCGCTGATCTTCAGACCTGGAGGAGGAGATATGAGGGACAATTGGAGAAGTGAA
TTATATAAATATAAAGTAGTAAAAATTGAACCATTAGGAGTAGCACCCACCAAGGCAAAGAGAAGAGTGG
TGCAGAGAGAAAAAAGAGCAGTGGGAATAGGAGCTTTGTTCCTTGGGTTCTTGGGAGCAGCAGGAAGCAC
TATGGGCGCAGCGTCAATGACGCTGACGGTACAGGCCAGACAATTATTGTCTGGTATAGTGCAGCAGCAG
AACAATTTGCTGAGGGCTATTGAGGCGCAACAGCATCTGTTGCAACTCACAGTCTGGGGCATCAAGCAGC
TCCAGGCAAGAATCCTGGCTGTGGAAAGATACCTAAAGGATCAACAGCTCCTGGGGATTTGGGGTTGCTC
TGGAAAACTCATTTGCACCACTGCTGTGCCTTGGAATGCTAGTTGGAGTAATAAATCTCTGGAACAGATT
TGGAATCACACGACCTGGATGGAGTGGGACAGAGAAATTAACAATTACACAAGCTTAATACACTCCTTAA
TTGAAGAATCGCAAAACCAGCAAGAAAAGAATGAACAAGAATTATTGGAATTAGATAAATGGGCAAGTTT
GTGGAATTGGTTTAACATAACAAATTGGCTGTGGTATATAAAATTATTCATAATGATAGTAGGAGGCTTG
GTAGGTTTAAGAATAGTTTTTGCTGTACTTTCTATAGTGAATAGAGTTAGGCAGGGATATTCACCATTAT
CGTTTCAGACCCACCTCCCAACCCCGAGGGGACCCGACAGGCCCGAAGGAATAGAAGAAGAAGGTGGAGA
GAGAGACAGAGACAGATCCATTCGATTAGTGAACGGATCGGCACTGCGTGCGCCAATTCTGCAGACAAAT
GGCAGTATTCATCCACAATTTTAAAAGAAAAGGGGGGATTGGGGGGTACAGTGCAGGGGAAAGAATAGTA
GACATAATAGCAACAGACATACAAACTAAAGAATTACAAAAACAAATTACAAAAATTCAAAATTTTCGGG
TTTATTACAGGGACAGCAGAGATCCAGTTTGGTTAGTACCGGGCCCTACGCGTCCAAGGTCGGGCAGGAA
GAGGGCCTATTTCCCATGATTCCTTCATATTTGCATATACGATACAAGGCTGTTAGAGAGATAATTAGAA
TTAATTTGACTGTAAACACAAAGATATTAGTACAAAATACGTGACGTAGAAAGTAATAATTTCTTGGGTA
GTTTGCAGTTTTAAAATTATGTTTTAAAATGGACTATCATATGCTTACCGTAACTTGAAAGTATTTCGAT
TTCTTGGCTTTATATATCTTGTGGAAAGGACGAAACACCGGGTCTTCGAGAAGACACGTTTAAGAGCTAT
GCTGGAAACAGCATAGCAAGTTTAAATAAGGCTAGTCCGTTATCAACTTGAAAAAGTGGCACCGAGTCGG
TGCTTTTTTTGGATCCAATTCTACCGGGTAGGGGAGGCGCTTTTCCCAAGGCAGTCTGGAGCATGCGCTT
TAGCAGCCCCGCTGGGCACTTGGCGCTACACAAGTGGCCTCTGGCCTCGCACACATTCCACATCCACCGG
TAGGCGCCAACCGGCTCCGTTCTTTGGTGGCCCCTTCGCGCCACCTTCTACTCCTCCCCTAGTCAGGAAG
TTCCCCCCCGCCCCGCAGCTCGCGTCGTGCAGGACGTGACAAATGGAAGTAGCACGTCTCACTAGTCTCG
TGCAGATGGACAGCACCGCTGAGCAATGGAAGCGGGTAGGCCTTTGGGGCAGCGGCCAATAGCAGCTTTG
CTCCTTCGCTTTCTGGGCTCAGAGGCTGGGAAGGGGTGGGTCCGGGGGCGGGCTCAGGGGCGGGCTCAGG
GGCGGGGCGGGCGCCCGAAGGTCCTCCGGAGGCCCGGCATTCTGCACGCTTCAAAAGCGCACGTCTGCCG
CGCTGTTCTCCTCTTCCTCATCTCCGGGCCTTTCGACCTGCATCCATCTAGATCTCGAGCAGCTGAAGCT
TACCATGACCGAGTACAAGCCCACGGTGCGCCTCGCCACCCGCGACGACGTCCCCAGGGCCGTACGCACC
CTCGCCGCCGCGTTCGCCGACTACCCCGCCACGCGCCACACCGTCGATCCGGACCGCCACATCGAGCGGG
TCACCGAGCTGCAAGAACTCTTCCTCACGCGCGTCGGGCTCGACATCGGCAAGGTGTGGGTCGCGGACGA
CGGCGCCGCGGTGGCGGTCTGGACCACGCCGGAGAGCGTCGAAGCGGGGGCGGTGTTCGCCGAGATCGGC
CCGCGCATGGCCGAGTTGAGCGGTTCCCGGCTGGCCGCGCAGCAACAGATGGAAGGCCTCCTGGCGCCGC
ACCGGCCCAAGGAGCCCGCGTGGTTCCTGGCCACCGTCGGCGTCTCGCCCGACCACCAGGGCAAGGGTCT
GGGCAGCGCCGTCGTGCTCCCCGGAGTGGAGGCGGCCGAGCGCGCCGGGGTGCCCGCCTTCCTGGAGACC
TCCGCGCCCCGCAACCTCCCCTTCTACGAGCGGCTCGGCTTCACCGTCACCGCCGACGTCGAGGTGCCCG
AAGGACCGCGCACCTGGTGCATGACCCGCAAGCCCGGTGCCGGCGGCGGGTCCGGAGGAGAGGGCAGAGG
AAGTCTCCTAACATGCGGTGACGTGGAGGAGAATCCTGGCCCAGAATTCATGGTGAGCGTGATCAAGCCC
GAGATGAAGATCAAGCTGTGCATGAGGGGCACCGTGAACGGCCACAACTTCGTGATCGAGGGCGAGGGCA
AGGGCAACCCCTACGAGGGCACCCAGATCCTGGACCTGAACGTGACCGAGGGCGCCCCCCTGCCCTTCGC
CTACGACATCCTGACCACCGTGTTCCAGTACGGCAACAGGGCCTTCACCAAGTACCCCGCCGACATCCAG
GACTACTTCAAGCAGACCTTCCCCGAGGGCTACCACTGGGAGAGGAGCATGACCTACGAGGACCAGGGCA
TCTGCACCGCCACCAGCAACATCAGCATGAGGGGCGACTGCTTCTTCTACGACATCAGGTTCGACGGCAC
CAACTTCCCCCCCAACGGCCCCGTGATGCAGAAGAAAACCCTGAAGTGGGAGCCCAGCACCGAGAAGATG
TACGTGGAGGACGGCGTGCTGAAGGGCGACGTGAACATGAGGCTGCTGCTGGAGGGCGGCGGCCACTACA
GGTGCGACTTCAAGACCACCTACAAGGCCAAGAAGGAGGTGAGGCTGCCCGACGCCCACAAGATCGACCA
CAGGATCGAGATCCTGAAGCACGACAAGGACTACAACAAGGTGAAGCTGTACGAGAACGCCGTGGCCAGG
TACTCCATGCTGCCCAGCCAGGCCAAGTAAGCGGCCGCTCAACCTCTGGATTACAAAATTTGTGAAAGAT
TGACTGGTATTCTTAACTATGTTGCTCCTTTTACGCTATGTGGATACGCTGCTTTAATGCCTTTGTATCA
TGCTATTGCTTCCCGTATGGCTTTCATTTTCTCCTCCTTGTATAAATCCTGGTTGCTGTCTCTTTATGAG
GAGTTGTGGCCCGTTGTCAGGCAACGTGGCGTGGTGTGCACTGTGTTTGCTGACGCAACCCCCACTGGTT
GGGGCATTGCCACCACCTGTCAGCTCCTTTCCGGGACTTTCGCTTTCCCCCTCCCTATTGCCACGGCGGA
ACTCATCGCCGCCTGCCTTGCCCGCTGCTGGACAGGGGCTCGGCTGTTGGGCACTGACAATTCCGTGGTG
TTGTCGGGGAAATCATCGTCCTTTCCTTGGCTGCTCGCCTGTGTTGCCACCTGGATTCTGCGCGGGACGT
CCTTCTGCTACGTCCCTTCGGCCCTCAATCCAGCGGACCTTCCTTCCCGCGGCCTGCTGCCGGCTCTGCG
GCCTCTTCCGCGTCTACGCCTTCGCCCTCAGACGAGTCGGATCTCCCTTTGGGCCGCCTCCCCGCAGGTA
CCTTTAAGACCAATGACTTACAAGGCAGCTGTAGATCTTAGCCACTTTTTAAAAGAAAAGGGGGGACTGG
AAGGGCTAATTCACTCCCAAAGAAGTCAAGATCTGCTTTTTGCCTGTACTGGGTCTCTCTGGTTAGACCA
GAGTCTCTCTGGTTAGACCAGATCTGAGCCTGGGAGCTCTCTGGCTAACTAGGGAACCCACTGCTTAAGC
CTCAATAAAGCTTGCCTTGAGTGCTTCAAGTAGTGTGTGCCCGTCTGTTGTGTGACTCTGGTAACTAGAG
ATCCCTCAGACCCTTTTAGTCAGTGTGGAAAATCTCTAGCAGTTTAAACCCGCTGATCAGCCTCGACTGT
GCCTTCTAGTTGCCAGCCATCTGTTGTTTGCCCCTCCCCCGTGCCTTCCTTGACCCTGGAAGGTGCCACT
CCCACTGTCCTTTCCTAATAAAATGAGGAAATTGCATCGCATTGTCTGAGTAGGTGTCATTCTATTCTGG
GGGGTGGGGTGGGGCAGGACAGCAAGGGGGAGGATTGGGAAGTCAATAGCAGGCATGCTGGGGATGCGGT
GGGCTCTATGGGCGGCCGTTAATTAAGCTTTTGTTCCCTTTAGTGAGGGTTAATTGCGCGCTTGGCGTAA
TCATGGTCATAGCTGTTTCCTGTGTGAAATTGTTATCCGCTCACAATTCCACACAACATACGAGCCGGAA
GCATAAAGTGTAAAGCCTGGGGTGCCTAATGAGTGAGCTAACTCACATTAATTGCGTTGCGCTCACTGCC
CGCTTTCCAGTCGGGAAACCTGTCGTGCCAGCTGCATTAATGAATCGGCCAACGCGCGGGGAGAGGCGGT
TTGCGTATTGGGCGCTCTTCCGCTTCCTCGCTCACTGACTCGCTGCGCTCGGTCGTTCGGCTGCGGCGAG
CGGTATCAGCTCACTCAAAGGCGGTAATACGGTTATCCACAGAATCAGGGGATAACGCAGGAAAGAACAT
GTGAGCAAAAGGCCAGCAAAAGGCCAGGAACCGTAAAAAGGCCGCGTTGCTGGCGTTTTTCCATAGGCTC
CGCCCCCCTGACGAGCATCACAAAAATCGACGCTCAAGTCAGAGGTGGCGAAACCCGACAGGACTATAAA
GATACCAGGCGTTTCCCCCTGGAAGCTCCCTCGTGCGCTCTCCTGTTCCGACCCTGCCGCTTACCGGATA
CCTGTCCGCCTTTCTCCCTTCGGGAAGCGTGGCGCTTTCTCATAGCTCACGCTGTAGGTATCTCAGTTCG
GTGTAGGTCGTTCGCTCCAAGCTGGGCTGTGTGCACGAACCCCCCGTTCAGCCCGACCGCTGCGCCTTAT
CCGGTAACTATCGTCTTGAGTCCAACCCGGTAAGACACGACTTATCGCCACTGGCAGCAGCCACTGGTAA
CAGGATTAGCAGAGCGAGGTATGTAGGCGGTGCTACAGAGTTCTTGAAGTGGTGGCCTAACTACGGCTAC
ACTAGAAGGACAGTATTTGGTATCTGCGCTCTGCTGAAGCCAGTTACCTTCGGAAAAAGAGTTGGTAGCT
CTTGATCCGGCAAACAAACCACCGCTGGTAGCGGTGGTTTTTTTGTTTGCAAGCAGCAGATTACGCGCAG
AAAAAAAGGATCTCAAGAAGATCCTTTGATCTTTTCTACGGGGTCTGACGCTCAGTGGAACGAAAACTCA
CGTTAAGGGATTTTGGTCATGAGATTATCAAAAAGGATCTTCACCTAGATCCTTTTAAATTAAAAATGAA
GTTTTAAATCAATCTAAAGTATATATGAGTAAACTTGGTCTGACAGTTACCAATGCTTAATCAGTGAGGC
ACCTATCTCAGCGATCTGTCTATTTCGTTCATCCATAGTTGCCTGACTCCCCGTCGTGTAGATAACTACG
ATACGGGAGGGCTTACCATCTGGCCCCAGTGCTGCAATGATACCGCGAGACCCACGCTCACCGGCTCCAG
ATTTATCAGCAATAAACCAGCCAGCCGGAAGGGCCGAGCGCAGAAGTGGTCCTGCAACTTTATCCGCCTC
CATCCAGTCTATTAATTGTTGCCGGGAAGCTAGAGTAAGTAGTTCGCCAGTTAATAGTTTGCGCAACGTT
GTTGCCATTGCTACAGGCATCGTGGTGTCACGCTCGTCGTTTGGTATGGCTTCATTCAGCTCCGGTTCCC
AACGATCAAGGCGAGTTACATGATCCCCCATGTTGTGCAAAAAAGCGGTTAGCTCCTTCGGTCCTCCGAT
CGTTGTCAGAAGTAAGTTGGCCGCAGTGTTATCACTCATGGTTATGGCAGCACTGCATAATTCTCTTACT
GTCATGCCATCCGTAAGATGCTTTTCTGTGACTGGTGAGTACTCAACCAAGTCATTCTGAGAATAGTGTA
TGCGGCGACCGAGTTGCTCTTGCCCGGCGTCAATACGGGATAATACCGCGCCACATAGCAGAACTTTAAA
AGTGCTCATCATTGGAAAACGTTCTTCGGGGCGAAAACTCTCAAGGATCTTACCGCTGTTGAGATCCAGT
TCGATGTAACCCACTCGTGCACCCAACTGATCTTCAGCATCTTTTACTTTCACCAGCGTTTCTGGGTGAG
CAAAAACAGGAAGGCAAAATGCCGCAAAAAAGGGAATAAGGGCGACACGGAAATGTTGAATACTCATACT
CTTCCTTTTTCAATATTATTGAAGCATTTATCAGGGTTATTGTCTCATGAGCGGATACATATTTGAATGT
ATTTAGAAAAATAAACAAATAGGGGTTCCGCGCACATTTCCCCGAAAAGTGCCAC
Features (pLannotate 1.2.2; 28 found; start..end, strand, type, name):
     30..458     -  rep_origin     f1 ori (sequence partly withheld): f1 bacteriophage origin of replication; arrow indicates direction of (+) strand synthesis
    463..618     -  CDS            lacZα (fragment): LacZα fragment of β-galactosidase; lacZ fragment
    626..644     +  promoter       T7 promoter: promoter for bacteriophage T7 RNA polymerase
    658..958     +  enhancer       CMV enhancer: human cytomegalovirus immediate early enhancer
    959..1158    +  promoter       CMV promoter: human cytomegalovirus (CMV) immediate early promoter
   1176..1356    +  LTR            5' LTR (truncated): truncated 5' long terminal repeat (LTR) from HIV-1
   1403..1528    +  misc_feature   HIV-1 Ψ: packaging signal of human immunodeficiency virus type 1
   1512..1850    +  CDS            HIV-1 gag (fragment): gag protein from human immunodeficiency virus 1; gag
   2027..2260    +  misc_feature   RRE: The Rev response element (RRE) of HIV-1 allows for Rev-dependent mRNA export from the nucleus to the cytoplasm.
   2637..2737    +  CDS            Rev (fragment): human immunodeficiency virus 1 (HIV-1) Rev protein; rev; enhances nuclear export of unspliced and incompletely spliced viral mRNAs
   2787..2904    +  misc_feature   cPPT/CTS: central polypurine tract and central termination sequence of HIV-1
   2979..3219    +  promoter       U6 promoter: RNA polymerase III promoter for human U6 snRNA
   3264..3331    +  misc_RNA       tracrRNA (fragment): trans-activating CRISPR RNA for the Streptococcus pyogenes CRISPR/Cas9 system
   3354..3853    +  promoter       PGK promoter: mouse phosphoglycerate kinase 1 promoter
   3893..4489    +  CDS            PuroR (fragment): puromycin N-acetyltransferase; pac from Streptomyces; confers resistance to puromycin
   4568..5248    +  CDS            hmAzami-Green: humanized monomeric Azami-Green fluorescent protein mammalian codon-optimized
   5257..5843    +  misc_feature   WPRE: woodchuck hepatitis virus posttranscriptional regulatory element
   5837..5983    +  CDS            nef (fragment): NEF_HV1LA - Experimental evidence at protein level: Swiss-Prot protein existence level 1. Extracellular Nef protein targets CD4(+) T-lymphocytes for apoptosis by interacting with CXCR4 surface receptors. From Human immunodeficiency virus type 1 group M subtype B (isolate Lai) (HIV-1).
   5991..6169    +  LTR            5' LTR (truncated): truncated 5' long terminal repeat (LTR) from HIV-1
   6195..6306    +  polyA_signal   bGH poly(A) signal: bovine growth hormone polyadenylation signal
   6445..6463    -  promoter       T3 promoter: promoter for bacteriophage T3 RNA polymerase
   6508..6524    -  protein_bind   lac operator: The lac repressor binds to the lac operator to inhibit transcription in E. coli. This inhibition can be relieved by adding lactose or isopropyl-β-D-thiogalactopyranoside (IPTG). lac repressor encoded by lacI
   6532..6562    -  promoter       lac promoter: promoter for the E. coli lac operon
   6577..6598    -  protein_bind   CAP binding site: CAP binding activates transcription in the presence of cAMP. E. coli catabolite activator protein
   6611..6703    -  CDS            lacI (fragment): lac repressor; lacI; The lac repressor binds to the lac operator to inhibit transcription in E. coli. This inhibition can be relieved by adding lactose or isopropyl-β-D-thiogalactopyranoside (IPTG).
   6886..7474    -  rep_origin     ori: high-copy-number ColE1/pMB1/pBR322/pUC origin of replication
   7645..8505    -  CDS            AmpR: β-lactamase; bla; confers resistance to ampicillin, carbenicillin, and related antibiotics
   8506..8610    -  promoter       AmpR promoter: bla
