[The description below was written by a language model from this plasmid's Addgene catalogue record and pLannotate feature annotations shown in this document.]
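Description:
pKLV2-U6gRNA5(BbsI)-PGKpuro2AmAG-W is an HIV-1-based lentiviral vector for delivering and expressing CRISPR guide RNAs in mammalian cells, built on the pKLV2 backbone. In bacteria it is maintained through a high-copy ColE1/pUC-type origin and selected with ampicillin (AmpR). The backbone also carries an f1 origin and remnants of a lacZα/lac promoter cloning region flanked by T7 and T3 promoters. The viral genome is transcribed from a CMV enhancer/promoter fused to a truncated 5' LTR. It is followed by the Ψ packaging signal with a partial gag sequence, the Rev response element for Rev-dependent nuclear export, and the cPPT/CTS. A truncated 3' LTR and a bGH polyadenylation signal close the unit. The construct therefore depends on packaging functions supplied in trans.

The payload sits between the cPPT and the 3' LTR and has two expression units. A human U6 RNA polymerase III promoter drives a Streptococcus pyogenes Cas9 guide RNA. The name indicates that BbsI sites are used to insert the target-specific spacer upstream of what the record describes as an improved scaffold, annotated here as a tracrRNA fragment. Downstream, the mouse PGK promoter drives puromycin N-acetyltransferase joined through a 2A sequence (per the name; not separately annotated) to humanized monomeric Azami-Green. Transduced cells can thus be both drug-selected and followed by green fluorescence. A WPRE follows to enhance transcript expression, and its internal BbsI site has been removed so that BbsI remains usable for guide cloning. No Cas9 is encoded, so the nuclease must be provided separately. The associated publication used this vector family for CRISPR dropout screening. The catalogue size (8648 bp) differs slightly from the annotated sequence record (8,633 nt).
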