Addgene plasmid #67976: pKLV2-U6gRNA5(BbsI)-PGKpuro2AmAG-W
Purpose: CRISPR gRNA expression vector with an improved scaffold and puro/mAG markers
Depositing lab: Kosuke Yusa. Depositing organization: Wellcome Sanger Institute. Publication: A CRISPR Dropout Screen Identifies Genetic Vulnerabilities and Therapeutic Targets in Acute Myeloid Leukemia. Tzelepis K, Koike-Yusa H, De Braekeleer E, Li Y, Metzakopian E, Dovey OM, Mupo A, Grinkevich V, Li M, Mazan M, Gozdecka M, Ohnishi S, Cooper J, Patel M, McKerrell T, Chen B, Domingues AF, Gallipoli P, Teichmann S, Ponstingl H, McDermott U, Saez-Rodriguez J, Huntly BJ, Iorio F, Pina C, Vassiliou GS, Yusa K. Cell Rep. 2016 Oct 18;17(4):1193-1205. doi: 10.1016/j.celrep.2016.09.079. PubMed 27760321.
Backbone
  Vector backbone: pKLV2 lentiviral vector
  Backbone size w/o insert (bp): 5783
  Total vector size (bp): 8648
  Vector type: Lentiviral
Growth in bacteria
  Bacterial resistance: Ampicillin, 100 μg/mL
  Growth temperature: 37°C
  Growth strain: Stbl3
  Copy number: High Copy
Gene/Insert
  Gene/Insert name: U6gRNA cassette, PGKpuro2AmAG cassette, WPRE
  Species: H. sapiens (human), M. musculus (mouse)
  Insert size (bp): 2898
  Mutation: Deleted BbsI site within WPRE
  Promoter: human U6 promoter, mouse PGK promoter
  Cloning method: Restriction Enzyme; 5′ cloning site MluI (not destroyed); 3′ cloning site KpnI (not destroyed)
  Sequencing primers: 5′ CATAATAGCAACAGACATAC
Terms and licenses: Academic/Nonprofit Terms; Industry Terms: Not Available to Industry
How to cite: pKLV2-U6gRNA5(BbsI)-PGKpuro2AmAG-W was a gift from Kosuke Yusa (Addgene plasmid # 67976 ; http://n2t.net/addgene:67976 ; RRID:Addgene_67976)
