>Addgene plasmid #67976 | pKLV2-U6gRNA5(BbsI)-PGKpuro2AmAG-W | addgene partial sequence | sequence record 124731 | Futet-R 5'-CAAAGGCATTAAAGCAGCGT-3'
AAGGAGCAACATAGTTAAGAATACCAGTCAATCTTTCACAAATTTTGTAATCCAGAGGTTGAGCGGCCGC
TTACTTGGCCTGGCTGGGCAGCATGGAGTACCTGGCCACGGCGTTCTCGTACAGCTTCACCTTGTTGTAG
TCCTTGTCGTGCTTCAGGATCTCGATCCTGTGGTCGATCTTGTGGGCGTCGGGCAGCCTCACCTCCTTCT
TGGCCTTGTAGGTGGTCTTGAAGTCGCACCTGTAGTGGCCGCCGCCCTCCAGCAGCAGCCTCATGTTCAC
GTCGCCCTTCAGCACGCCGTCCTCCACGTACATCTTCTCGGTGCTGGGCTCCCACTTCAGGGTTTTCTTC
TGCATCACGGGGCCGTTGGGGGGGAAGTTGGTGCCGTCGAACCTGATGTCGTAGAAGAAGCAGTCGCCCC
TCATGCTGATGTTGCTGGTGGCGGTGCAGATGCCCTGGTCCTCGTAGGTCATGCTCCTCTCCCAGTGGTA
GCCCTCGGGGAAGGTCTGCTTGAAGTAGTCCTGGATGTCGGCGGGGTACTTGGTGAAGGCCCTGTTGCCG
TACTGGAACACGGTGGTCAGGATGTCGTAGGCGAAGGGCAGGGGGGCGCCCTCGGTCACGTTCAGGTCCA
GGATCTGGGTGCCCTCGTAGGGGTTGCCCTTGCCCTCGCCCTCGATCACGAAGTTGTGGCCGTTCACGGT
GCCCCTCATGCACAGCTTGATCTTCATCTCGGGCTTGATCACGCTCACCATGAATTCTGGGCCAGGATTC
TCCTCCACGTCACCGCATGTTAGGAGACTTCCTCTGCCCTCTCCTCCGGACCCGCCGCCGGCACCGGGCT
TGCGGGTCATGCACCAGGTGCGCGGTCCTTCGGGCACCTCGACGTCGGCGGTGACGGTGAAGCCGAGCC
