>Addgene plasmid #67976 | pKLV2-U6gRNA5(BbsI)-PGKpuro2AmAG-W | addgene partial sequence | sequence record 125651 | Top_Fop 5'-TCACCATTATCGTTTCAGAC-3'
GGCCCGAAGGAATAGAAGAAGAAGGTGGAGAGAGAGACAGAGACAGATCCATTCGATTAGTGAACGGATC
GGCACTGCGTGCGCCAATTCTGCAGACAAATGGCAGTATTCATCCACAATTTTAAAAGAAAAGGGGGGAT
TGGGGGGTACAGTGCAGGGGAAAGAATAGTAGACATAATAGCAACAGACATACAAACTAAAGAATTACAA
AAACAAATTACAAAAATTCAAAATTTTCGGGTTTATTACAGGGACAGCAGAGATCCAGTTTGGTTAGTAC
CGGGCCCTACGCGTCCAAGGTCGGGCAGGAAGAGGGCCTATTTCCCATGATTCCTTCATATTTGCATATA
CGATACAAGGCTGTTAGAGAGATAATTAGAATTAATTTGACTGTAAACACAAAGATATTAGTACAAAATA
CGTGACGTAGAAAGTAATAATTTCTTGGGTAGTTTGCAGTTTTAAAATTATGTTTTAAAATGGACTATCA
TATGCTTACCGTAACTTGAAAGTATTTCGATTTCTTGGCTTTATATATCTTGTGGAAAGGACGAAACACC
GGGTCTTCGAGAAGACACGTTTAAGAGCTATGCTGGAAACAGCATAGCAAGTTTAAATAAGGCTAGTCCG
TTATCAACTTGAAAAAGTGGCACCGAGTCGGTGCTTTTTTTGGATCCAATTCTACCGGGTAGGGGAGGCG
CTTTTCCCAAGGCAGTCTGGAGCATGCGCTTTAGCAGCCCCGCTGGGCACTTGGCGCTACACAAGTGGCC
TCTGGCCTCGCACACATTCCACATCCACCGGTAGGCGCCAACCGGCTCCGTTCTTTGGTGGCCCCTTCGC
GCCACCTTCTACTCCTCCCCTAGTCAGGAAGTTCCCCCCCGCCCCGCAGCTCGCGTCGTGCAGGACGTGA
CAAATGGAAGTAGCACGTCTCACTAGTCTCGTGCAGATGGACAGCACCGCTGAGCAATGGAAGCGGGTAG
GCCTTTGGGGCAGCGGCCAATAGCAGCTTTGCTCCTTCGCTTTCTGGGCTCA
