>Addgene plasmid #67976 | pKLV2-U6gRNA5(BbsI)-PGKpuro2AmAG-W | addgene partial sequence | sequence record 127647 | mPGK-F 5'-cattctgcacgcttcaaaag-3'
GCTGTTCTCCTCTTCCTCATCTCCGGGCCTTTCGACCTGCATCCATCTAGATCTCGAGCAGCTGAAGCTT
ACCATGACCGAGTACAAGCCCACGGTGCGCCTCGCCACCCGCGACGACGTCCCCAGGGCCGTACGCACCC
TCGCCGCCGCGTTCGCCGACTACCCCGCCACGCGCCACACCGTCGATCCGGACCGCCACATCGAGCGGGT
CACCGAGCTGCAAGAACTCTTCCTCACGCGCGTCGGGCTCGACATCGGCAAGGTGTGGGTCGCGGACGAC
GGCGCCGCGGTGGCGGTCTGGACCACGCCGGAGAGCGTCGAAGCGGGGGCGGTGTTCGCCGAGATCGGCC
CGCGCATGGCCGAGTTGAGCGGTTCCCGGCTGGCCGCGCAGCAACAGATGGAAGGCCTCCTGGCGCCGCA
CCGGCCCAAGGAGCCCGCGTGGTTCCTGGCCACCGTCGGCGTCTCGCCCGACCACCAGGGCAAGGGTCTG
GGCAGCGCCGTCGTGCTCCCCGGAGTGGAGGCGGCCGAGCGCGCCGGGGTGCCCGCCTTCCTGGAGACCT
CCGCGCCCCGCAACCTCCCCTTCTACGAGCGGCTCGGCTTCACCGTCACCGCCGACGTCGAGGTGCCCGA
AGGACCGCGCACCTGGTGCATGACCCGCAAGCCCGGTGCCGGCGGCGGGTCCGGAGGAGAGGGCAGAGGA
AGTCTCCTAACATGCGGTGACGTGGAGGAGAATCCTGGCCCAGAATTCATGGTGAGCGTGATCAAGCCCG
AGATGAAGATCAAGCTGTGCATGAGGGGCACCGTGAACGGCCACAACTTCGTGATCGAGGGCGAGGGCAA
GGGCAACCCCTACGAGGGCACCCAGATCCTGGACCTGAACGTGACCGAGGGCGCCCCCCTGCCCTTCGCC
TACGACATCCTGACCACCGTGTTCCAGTACGGCAACAGGGCCTTCACCAAGTACCCCGCCGACATCCAGG
ACTACTTCAAGCAGACCTTCCCCGAGGGCTACCACTGGGAGAGGAGCATGACCTACGAGGACCAGGGCA
