>Addgene plasmid #67976 | pKLV2-U6gRNA5(BbsI)-PGKpuro2AmAG-W | addgene partial sequence | sequence record 128318 | mTagBFP-R 5'-gtgccctccatgtacagctt-3'
GCTCACCATGAATTCTGGGCCAGGATTCTCCTCCACGTCACCGCATGTTAGGAGACTTCCTCTGCCCTCT
CCTCCGGACCCGCCGCCGGCACCGGGCTTGCGGGTCATGCACCAGGTGCGCGGTCCTTCGGGCACCTCGA
CGTCGGCGGTGACGGTGAAGCCGAGCCGCTCGTAGAAGGGGAGGTTGCGGGGCGCGGAGGTCTCCAGGAA
GGCGGGCACCCCGGCGCGCTCGGCCGCCTCCACTCCGGGGAGCACGACGGCGCTGCCCAGACCCTTGCCC
TGGTGGTCGGGCGAGACGCCGACGGTGGCCAGGAACCACGCGGGCTCCTTGGGCCGGTGCGGCGCCAGGA
GGCCTTCCATCTGTTGCTGCGCGGCCAGCCGGGAACCGCTCAACTCGGCCATGCGCGGGCCGATCTCGGC
GAACACCGCCCCCGCTTCGACGCTCTCCGGCGTGGTCCAGACCGCCACCGCGGCGCCGTCGTCCGCGACC
CACACCTTGCCGATGTCGAGCCCGACGCGCGTGAGGAAGAGTTCTTGCAGCTCGGTGACCCGCTCGATGT
GGCGGTCCGGATCGACGGTGTGGCGCGTGGCGGGGTAGTCGGCGAACGCGGCGGCGAGGGTGCGTACAGC
CCTGGGGACGTC
